Addgene plasmid #234740: Venus-PTP1b
Purpose: Mammalian expression of endoplasmic reticulum marker Venus-PTPb
Depositing lab: Nevin Lambert. Depositing organization: Augusta University. Publication: Sensitive and high resolution localization and tracking of membrane proteins in live cells with BRET. Lan TH, Liu Q, Li C, Wu G, Lambert NA. Traffic. 2012 Nov;13(11):1450-6. doi: 10.1111/j.1600-0854.2012.01401.x. Epub 2012 Aug 5. PubMed 22816793.
Backbone
  Vector backbone: pVenus-C1
  Vector type: Mammalian Expression
Growth in bacteria
  Bacterial resistance: Kanamycin, 50 μg/mL
  Growth temperature: 37°C
  Growth strain: DH5alpha
  Copy number: High Copy
Gene/Insert
  Gene/Insert name: Venus-PTP1b
  Species: Synthetic
  Promoter: CMV
  Cloning method: Ligation Independent Cloning
Terms and licenses: Academic/Nonprofit Terms; Industry Terms: Not Available to Industry
How to cite: Venus-PTP1b was a gift from Nevin Lambert (Addgene plasmid # 234740 ; http://n2t.net/addgene:234740 ; RRID:Addgene_234740)
