[The description below was written by a language model from this plasmid's Addgene catalogue record and pLannotate feature annotations shown in this document.]
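Description:
Venus-PTP1b is a mammalian expression plasmid built on the pVenus-C1 backbone, a C1-type fluorescent protein fusion vector of about 4.8 kb. It is propagated in E. coli from a high-copy ColE1/pUC-type origin and selected with kanamycin. The resistance gene is the Tn5 aminoglycoside phosphotransferase (NeoR/KanR), which sits downstream of both a bacterial bla promoter and the SV40 enhancer/early promoter and is followed by an HSV TK polyadenylation signal. This arrangement gives kanamycin resistance in bacteria and can also support G418 selection in mammalian cells. An f1 phage origin is also present. The short annotated fragments of ble, SV40 large T antigen and the bGH poly(A) signal appear to be backbone remnants or partial annotation matches rather than functional parts.

The payload is driven by the human CMV immediate early enhancer and promoter and terminated by the SV40 poly(A) signal. It encodes the yellow fluorescent protein Venus (annotated as mVenus) fused at its C-terminus to a very short fragment of human PTPN1 (PTP1B), roughly 80 nucleotides of coding sequence. The fragment is far too small to include the phosphatase catalytic domain. Its size and position are consistent with the C-terminal membrane-anchoring tail that targets PTP1B to the endoplasmic reticulum, although the record does not state which residues are included. The insert is catalogued as synthetic and was assembled by ligation-independent cloning.

The stated purpose is expression of an endoplasmic reticulum marker in mammalian cells. The associated publication concerns localization and tracking of membrane proteins in live cells by BRET, which suggests that the ER-anchored Venus serves as a compartment-specific energy acceptor as well as a fluorescent marker for imaging.
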