Features (pLannotate 1.2.2; 15 found; start..end, strand, type, name):
      1..589     +  rep_origin     ori: high-copy-number ColE1/pMB1/pBR322/pUC origin of replication
    764..1067    +  enhancer       CMV enhancer: human cytomegalovirus immediate early enhancer
   1068..1271    +  promoter       CMV promoter: human cytomegalovirus (CMV) immediate early promoter
   1294..1374    +  misc_feature   MCS: multiple cloning site
   1382..2098    +  CDS            mVenus: mVenus is a basic (constitutively fluorescent) yellow fluorescent protein published in 2006, derived from Aequorea victoria. It is reported to be a rapidly-maturing monomer with moderate acid sensitivity.
   2111..2191    +  CDS            PTPN1 (fragment): PTN1_HUMAN - Also known as PTP1B. Experimental evidence at protein level: Swiss-Prot protein existence level 1. Tyrosine-protein phosphatase which acts as a regulator of endoplasmic reticulum unfolded protein response. Mediates dephosphorylation of EIF2AK3/PERK; inactivating the protein kinase activity of EIF2AK3/PERK. May play an important role in CKII- and p60c- src-induced signal transduction cascades. May regulate the EFNA5-EPHA3 signaling pathway which modulates cell reorganization and cell-cell repulsion. May also regulate the hepatocyte growth factor receptor signaling pathway through d
   2214..2297    +  CDS            large T antigen (fragment): large T antigen from SV40 (simian virus 40)
   2320..2441    +  polyA_signal   SV40 poly(A) signal: SV40 polyadenylation signal
   2475..2903    -  rep_origin     f1 ori (sequence partly withheld): f1 bacteriophage origin of replication; arrow indicates direction of (+) strand synthesis
   2930..3034    +  promoter       AmpR promoter: bla
   3036..3393    +  promoter       SV40 promoter: SV40 enhancer and early promoter
   3428..4222    +  CDS            NeoR/KanR: aminoglycoside phosphotransferase from Tn5; aph(3')-II (or nptII); confers resistance to neomycin, kanamycin, and G418 (Geneticin®)
   4243..4395    +  CDS            ble (fragment): BLE_KLEPN - Experimental evidence at protein level: Swiss-Prot protein existence level 1. Binding protein with a strong affinity to the bleomycin family of antibiotics. Binds to CL990; an antimitotic-antibiotic compound. From Klebsiella pneumoniae.
   4454..4501    +  polyA_signal   HSV TK poly(A) signal: herpes simplex virus thymidine kinase polyadenylation signal (Cole and Stacy, 1985)
   4592..4608    -  polyA_signal   bGH poly(A) signal (fragment): bovine growth hormone polyadenylation signal
>Addgene plasmid #234740 | Venus-PTP1b | addgene full sequence | sequence record 467791 | Addgene NGS Result
TTGAGATCCTTTTTTTCTGCGCGTAATCTGCTGCTTGCAAACAAAAAAACCACCGCTACCAGCGGTGGTT
TGTTTGCCGGATCAAGAGCTACCAACTCTTTTTCCGAAGGTAACTGGCTTCAGCAGAGCGCAGATACCAA
ATACTGTTCTTCTAGTGTAGCCGTAGTTAGGCCACCACTTCAAGAACTCTGTAGCACCGCCTACATACCT
CGCTCTGCTAATCCTGTTACCAGTGGCTGCTGCCAGTGGCGATAAGTCGTGTCTTACCGGGTTGGACTCA
AGACGATAGTTACCGGATAAGGCGCAGCGGTCGGGCTGAACGGGGGGTTCGTGCACACAGCCCAGCTTGG
AGCGAACGACCTACACCGAACTGAGATACCTACAGCGTGAGCTATGAGAAAGCGCCACGCTTCCCGAAGG
GAGAAAGGCGGACAGGTATCCGGTAAGCGGCAGGGTCGGAACAGGAGAGCGCACGAGGGAGCTTCCAGGG
GGAAACGCCTGGTATCTTTATAGTCCTGTCGGGTTTCGCCACCTCTGACTTGAGCGTCGATTTTTGTGAT
GCTCGTCAGGGGGGCGGAGCCTATGGAAAAACGCCAGCAACGCGGCCTTTTTACGGTTCCTGGCCTTTTG
CTGGCCTTTTGCTCACATGTTCTTTCCTGCGTTATCCCCTGATTCTGTGGATAACCGTATTACCGCCATG
CATTAGTTATTAATAGTAATCAATTACGGGGTCATTAGTTCATAGCCCATATATGGAGTTCCGCGTTACA
TAACTTACGGTAAATGGCCCGCCTGGCTGACCGCCCAACGACCCCCGCCCATTGACGTCAATAATGACGT
ATGTTCCCATAGTAACGCCAATAGGGACTTTCCATTGACGTCAATGGGTGGAGTATTTACGGTAAACTGC
CCACTTGGCAGTACATCAAGTGTATCATATGCCAAGTACGCCCCCTATTGACGTCAATGACGGTAAATGG
CCCGCCTGGCATTATGCCCAGTACATGACCTTATGGGACTTTCCTACTTGGCAGTACATCTACGTATTAG
TCATCGCTATTACCATGGTGATGCGGTTTTGGCAGTACATCAATGGGCGTGGATAGCGGTTTGACTCACG
GGGATTTCCAAGTCTCCACCCCATTGACGTCAATGGGAGTTTGTTTTGGCACCAAAATCAACGGGACTTT
CCAAAATGTCGTAACAACTCCGCCCCATTGACGCAAATGGGCGGTAGGCGTGTACGGTGGGAGGTCTATA
TAAGCAGAGCTGGTTTAGTGAACCGTCAGATCCGCTAGCGCTACCGGACTCAGATCTCGAGCTCAAGCTT
CGAATTCTGCAGTCGACGGTACCGCGGGCCCGGGATCCACCGGTCGCCACCATGGTGAGCAAGGGCGAGG
AGCTGTTCACCGGGGTGGTGCCCATCCTGGTCGAGCTGGACGGCGACGTAAACGGCCACAAGTTCAGCGT
GTCCGGCGAGGGCGAGGGCGATGCCACCTACGGCAAGCTGACCCTGAAGCTCATCTGCACCACCGGCAAG
CTGCCCGTGCCCTGGCCCACCCTCGTGACCACCCTCGGCTACGGCCTGCAGTGCTTCGCCCGCTACCCCG
ACCACATGAAGCAGCACGACTTCTTCAAGTCCGCCATGCCCGAAGGCTACGTCCAGGAGCGCACCATCTT
CTTCAAGGACGACGGCAACTACAAGACCCGCGCCGAGGTGAAGTTCGAGGGCGACACCCTGGTGAACCGC
ATCGAGCTGAAGGGCATCGACTTCAAGGAGGACGGCAACATCCTGGGGCACAAGCTGGAGTACAACTACA
ACAGCCACAACGTCTATATCACCGCCGACAAGCAGAAGAACGGCATCAAGGCCAACTTCAAGATCCGCCA
CAACATCGAGGACGGCGGCGTGCAGCTCGCCGACCACTACCAGCAGAACACCCCCATCGGCGACGGCCCC
GTGCTGCTGCCCGACAACCACTACCTGAGCTACCAGTCCAAGCTGAGCAAAGACCCCAACGAGAAGCGCG
ATCACATGGTCCTGCTGGAGTTCGTGACCGCCGCCGGGATCACTCTCGGCATGGACGAGCTGTACAAGGG
TGGCGGAGGGTTCCTGGTCAACATGTGCGTGGCTACGGTCCTCACGGCCGGCGCTTACCTCTGCTACAGG
TTCCTGTTCAACAGCAACACATAGTAAAGCGGCCGCGACTCTAGATCATAATCAGCCATACCACATTTGT
AGAGGTTTTACTTGCTTTAAAAAACCTCCCACACCTCCCCCTGAACCTGAAACATAAAATGAATGCAATT
GTTGTTGTTAACTTGTTTATTGCAGCTTATAATGGTTACAAATAAAGCAATAGCATCACAAATTTCACAA
ATAAAGCATTTTTTTCACTGCATTCTAGTTGTGGTTTGTCCAAACTCATCAATGTATCTTAAGGCGTAAA
TTGTAAGCGTTAATATTTTGTTAAAATTCGCGTTAAATTTTTGTTAAATCAGCTCATTTTTTAACCAATA
GGCCGAAATCGGCAAAATCCCTTATAAATCAAAAGAATAGACCGAGATAGGGT
[37 nt withheld, positions 2574-2610]
AAAGAACGTGGACTCCAACGTCAAAGG
[49 nt withheld, positions 2638-2686]
T
[91 nt withheld, positions 2688-2778]
G
[124 nt withheld, positions 2780-2903]
CAGGTGGCACTTTTCGGGGAAATGTGCGCGGAACCCCTATTTGTTTATTTTTCTAAATACATTCAAATAT
GTATCCGCTCATGAGACAATAACCCTGATAAATGCTTCAATAATATTGAAAAAGGAAGAGTCCTGAGGCG
GAAAGAACCAGCTGTGGAATGTGTGTCAGTTAGGGTGTGGAAAGTCCCCAGGCTCCCCAGCAGGCAGAAG
TATGCAAAGCATGCATCTCAATTAGTCAGCAACCAGGTGTGGAAAGTCCCCAGGCTCCCCAGCAGGCAGA
AGTATGCAAAGCATGCATCTCAATTAGTCAGCAACCATAGTCCCGCCCCTAACTCCGCCCATCCCGCCCC
TAACTCCGCCCAGTTCCGCCCATTCTCCGCCCCATGGCTGACTAATTTTTTTTATTTATGCAGAGGCCGA
GGCCGCCTCGGCCTCTGAGCTATTCCAGAAGTAGTGAGGAGGCTTTTTTGGAGGCCTAGGCTTTTGCAAA
GATCGATCAAGAGACAGGATGAGGATCGTTTCGCATGATTGAACAAGATGGATTGCACGCAGGTTCTCCG
GCCGCTTGGGTGGAGAGGCTATTCGGCTATGACTGGGCACAACAGACAATCGGCTGCTCTGATGCCGCCG
TGTTCCGGCTGTCAGCGCAGGGGCGCCCGGTTCTTTTTGTCAAGACCGACCTGTCCGGTGCCCTGAATGA
ACTGCAAGACGAGGCAGCGCGGCTATCGTGGCTGGCCACGACGGGCGTTCCTTGCGCAGCTGTGCTCGAC
GTTGTCACTGAAGCGGGAAGGGACTGGCTGCTATTGGGCGAAGTGCCGGGGCAGGATCTCCTGTCATCTC
ACCTTGCTCCTGCCGAGAAAGTATCCATCATGGCTGATGCAATGCGGCGGCTGCATACGCTTGATCCGGC
TACCTGCCCATTCGACCACCAAGCGAAACATCGCATCGAGCGAGCACGTACTCGGATGGAAGCCGGTCTT
GTCGATCAGGATGATCTGGACGAAGAGCATCAGGGGCTCGCGCCAGCCGAACTGTTCGCCAGGCTCAAGG
CGAGCATGCCCGACGGCGAGGATCTCGTCGTGACCCATGGCGATGCCTGCTTGCCGAATATCATGGTGGA
AAATGGCCGCTTTTCTGGATTCATCGACTGTGGCCGGCTGGGTGTGGCGGACCGCTATCAGGACATAGCG
TTGGCTACCCGTGATATTGCTGAAGAGCTTGGCGGCGAATGGGCTGACCGCTTCCTCGTGCTTTACGGTA
TCGCCGCTCCCGATTCGCAGCGCATCGCCTTCTATCGCCTTCTTGACGAGTTCTTCTGAGCGGGACTCTG
GGGTTCGAAATGACCGACCAAGCGACGCCCAACCTGCCATCACGAGATTTCGATTCCACCGCCGCCTTCT
ATGAAAGGTTGGGCTTCGGAATCGTTTTCCGGGACGCCGGCTGGATGATCCTCCAGCGCGGGGATCTCAT
GCTGGAGTTCTTCGCCCACCCTAGGGGGAGGCTAACTGAAACACGGAAGGAGACAATACCGGAAGGAACC
CGCGCTATGACGGCAATAAAAAGACAGAATAAAACGCACGGTGTTGGGTCGTTTGTTCATAAACGCGGGG
TTCGGTCCCAGGGCTGGCACTCTGTCGATACCCCACCGAGACCCCATTGGGGCCAATACGCCCGCGTTTC
TTCCTTTTCCCCACCCCACCCCCCAAGTTCGGGTGAAGGCCCAGGGCTCGCAGCCAACGTCGGGGCGGCA
GGCCCTGCCATAGCCTCAGGTTACTCATATATACTTTAGATTGATTTAAAACTTCATTTTTAATTTAAAA
GGATCTAGGTGAAGATCCTTTTTGATAATCTCATGACCAAAATCCCTTAACGTGAGTTTTCGTTCCACTG
AGCGTCAGACCCCGTAGAAAAGATCAAAGGATCTTC
